Addgene plasmid #236176: EW374 (PB) (ZNF35/ZNF35tar-6bp spacers)x4-H2B-BFP insul CMV-TO-GFP-deimlink-NZF
Purpose: PiggyBac-integrated plasmid containing hygromycin resistance gene, ZNF35/ZNF35-driven BFP, and GFP-NZF dummy transcription factor
Depositing lab: Xiaojing Gao. Depositing organization: Stanford University. Publication: Machine-guided dual-objective protein engineering for deimmunization and therapeutic functions. Wolfsberg E, Paul JS, Tycko J, Chen B, Bassik MC, Bintu L, Alizadeh AA, Gao XJ. Cell Syst. 2025 Jul 16;16(7):101299. doi: 10.1016/j.cels.2025.101299. Epub 2025 Jun 3. PubMed 40466641.
Backbone
  Vector backbone: piggyBac
  Vector type: Mammalian Expression
  Selectable markers: Hygromycin
Growth in bacteria
  Bacterial resistance: Ampicillin, 100 μg/mL
  Growth temperature: 37°C
  Growth strain: DH5alpha
  Copy number: High Copy
Gene/Insert 1
  Gene/Insert name: EGFP-NZF
  Species: Synthetic
  Promoter: CMV
  Cloning method: Gibson Cloning
  Sequencing primers: 5′ n/a
Gene/Insert 2
  Gene/Insert name: H2B
  Species: H. sapiens (human)
  Entrez Gene: H2BC11 (a.k.a. H2B/r, H2BFR, H2BJ, HIST1H2BJ)
  Promoter: four ZNF35/ZNF35 sites
  Tag / fusion protein: mTagBFP2 (C terminal on insert)
  Cloning method: Gibson Cloning
  Sequencing primers: 5′ n/a
Terms and licenses: Academic/Nonprofit Terms; Industry Terms: Not Available to Industry
Depositor comments: See https://benchling.com/s/seq-k85LihgT8iiX2IxrSvSy?m=slm-7ofTobkRYEXplvPK41qRfor annotated sequence. Please visit https://doi.org/10.1101/2025.02.24.639918 for bioRxiv preprint.
How to cite: EW374 (PB) (ZNF35/ZNF35tar-6bp spacers)x4-H2B-BFP insul CMV-TO-GFP-deimlink-NZF was a gift from Xiaojing Gao (Addgene plasmid # 236176 ; http://n2t.net/addgene:236176 ; RRID:Addgene_236176)
