[The description below was written by a language model from this plasmid's Addgene catalogue record and pLannotate feature annotations shown in this document.]
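Description:
EW374 is a 10.3 kb piggyBac transposon plasmid for stable genomic integration and expression in mammalian cells. It is propagated in E. coli as a high-copy plasmid with a ColE1/pUC-type origin and ampicillin resistance, and it also carries an f1 origin and lac-region remnants from its cloning backbone. The automated feature table does not annotate the piggyBac terminal repeats. It also labels short stretches flanking the cargo as phage lambda sequence, which are probably spacer or filler DNA rather than functional coding regions. Integrants are selected in mammalian cells with hygromycin, through an SV40 promoter-driven HygR cassette followed by a WPRE fragment and an SV40 polyadenylation signal.

The cargo pairs a reporter with a transcription factor-like protein. In the reporter unit, four ZNF35/ZNF35 target sites separated by 6 bp spacers sit upstream of a minimal TATA-box promoter and a Xenopus globin 5' UTR. This unit drives human histone H2B fused at its C terminus to mTagBFP2, giving a nuclear blue signal, and ends with a bGH poly(A). According to the construct name, an insulator separates this unit from the second cassette, although no insulator is annotated. The second cassette uses the CMV enhancer/promoter followed by tet operator sequences (CMV-TO), an arrangement that typically allows Tet repressor-dependent, doxycycline-controlled expression. It encodes EGFP joined by what the name calls a "deimlink" linker to NZF, which the annotation resolves into fragments matching NCOA3, ZNF473 and FOXO6, and it ends with a second bGH poly(A). The depositor describes GFP-NZF as a dummy transcription factor. No ZNF35 DNA-binding domain is annotated in it, so the construct plausibly serves as a control in reporter assays associated with work on deimmunizing synthetic transcription factors, though the record does not spell this out.
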