Features (pLannotate 1.2.2; 32 found; start..end, strand, type, name):
    170..1030    -  CDS            AmpR: β-lactamase; bla; confers resistance to ampicillin, carbenicillin, and related antibiotics
   1031..1135    -  promoter       AmpR promoter: bla
   1188..1616    -  rep_origin     f1 ori (sequence partly withheld): f1 bacteriophage origin of replication; arrow indicates direction of (+) strand synthesis
   1621..1776    -  CDS            lacZα (fragment): LacZα fragment of β-galactosidase; lacZ fragment
   1778..1897    +  CDS            B (fragment): PORTL_LAMBD - Experimental evidence at protein level: Swiss-Prot protein existence level 1. Forms the portal vertex of the capsid (PubMed:6228056, PubMed:6232391). This portal plays critical roles in head assembly, genome packaging, neck/tail attachment, and genome ejection (Probable). The portal protein multimerizes as a single ring-shaped homododecamer arranged around a central channel (PubMed:6232391). Binds to the terminase subunits to form the packaging machine (PubMed:7799432). From Escherichia phage lambda (Bacteriophage lambda).
   2556..2573    +  promoter       minP (fragment): minimal TATA-box promoter with low basal activity
   2646..2688    +  5'UTR          Xenopus globin 5'-UTR: translational enhancer from the 5'-UTR of the major beta-globin gene of Xenopus laevis
   2737..3114    +  CDS            H2B: human histone H2B; HIST1H2BJ
   3113..3129    -  misc_feature   MCS (fragment): pUC18/19 multiple cloning site
   3133..3840    +  CDS            mTagBFP2: mTagBFP2 is a basic (constitutively fluorescent) blue fluorescent protein published in 2011, derived from Entacmaea quadricolor. It is reported to be a very rapidly-maturing monomer with very low acid sensitivity.
   3874..4081    +  polyA_signal   bGH poly(A) signal: bovine growth hormone polyadenylation signal
   4119..4448    +  promoter       SV40 promoter: SV40 enhancer and early promoter
   4497..5522    +  CDS            HygR: aminoglycoside phosphotransferase from E. coli; aph(4)-Ia; confers resistance to hygromycin
   5529..5635    +  misc_feature   WPRE (fragment): woodchuck hepatitis virus posttranscriptional regulatory element
   5644..5765    +  polyA_signal   SV40 poly(A) signal: SV40 polyadenylation signal
   5783..5875    +  ncRNA          G-CSF SLDE: Accession: RF00183 - G-CSF factor stem-loop destabilising element (SLDE)
   6260..6639    +  enhancer       CMV enhancer: human cytomegalovirus immediate early enhancer
   6640..6843    +  promoter       CMV promoter: human cytomegalovirus (CMV) immediate early promoter
   6845..6864    +  promoter       PLtetO-1 promoter (fragment): modified phage lambda PL promoter with tet operator sites (Lutz and Bujard, 1997)
   6866..6885    +  promoter       PLtetO-1 promoter (fragment): modified phage lambda PL promoter with tet operator sites (Lutz and Bujard, 1997)
   6893..6926    +  promoter       TRE3GV promoter (fragment): 3rd-generation Tet-responsive promoter that can be activated by binding of Tet-On® 3G, optimized for retroviral and lentiviral vectors
   7025..7738    +  CDS            EGFP: EGFP is a basic (constitutively fluorescent) green fluorescent protein published in 1996, derived from Aequorea victoria. It is reported to be a rapidly-maturing weak dimer with moderate acid sensitivity.
   7754..7921    +  CDS            Ncoa3 (fragment): NCOA3_MOUSE - Also known as Aib1, Pcip, Rac3, Tram1. Experimental evidence at protein level: Swiss-Prot protein existence level 1. Nuclear receptor coactivator that directly binds nuclear receptors and stimulates the transcriptional activities in a hormone- dependent fashion. Plays a central role in creating a multisubunit coactivator complex, probably via remodeling of chromatin. Involved in the coactivation of different nuclear receptors, such as for steroids (GR and ER), retinoids (RARs and RXRs), thyroid hormone (TRs), vitamin D3 (VDR) and prostanoids (PPARs). Displays histone acetyltransf
   7937..8080    +  CDS            ZNF473 (fragment): ZN473_HUMAN - Also known as KIAA1141, ZFP100. Experimental evidence at protein level: Swiss-Prot protein existence level 1. Involved in histone 3'-end pre-mRNA processing by associating with U7 snRNP and interacting with SLBP/pre-mRNA complex. Increases histone 3'-end pre-mRNA processing but has no effect on U7 snRNP levels, when overexpressed. Required for cell cycle progression from G1 to S phases. From Homo sapiens (Human).
   8096..8230    +  CDS            FOXO6 (fragment): FOXO6_HUMAN - Experimental evidence at protein level: Swiss-Prot protein existence level 1. Transcriptional activator. From Homo sapiens (Human).
   8343..8550    +  polyA_signal   bGH poly(A) signal: bovine growth hormone polyadenylation signal
   8866..9333    +  CDS            B (fragment): PORTL_LAMBD - Experimental evidence at protein level: Swiss-Prot protein existence level 1. Forms the portal vertex of the capsid (PubMed:6228056, PubMed:6232391). This portal plays critical roles in head assembly, genome packaging, neck/tail attachment, and genome ejection (Probable). The portal protein multimerizes as a single ring-shaped homododecamer arranged around a central channel (PubMed:6232391). Binds to the terminase subunits to form the packaging machine (PubMed:7799432). From Escherichia phage lambda (Bacteriophage lambda).
   9371..9387    -  protein_bind   lac operator: The lac repressor binds to the lac operator to inhibit transcription in E. coli. This inhibition can be relieved by adding lactose or isopropyl-β-D-thiogalactopyranoside (IPTG). lac repressor encoded by lacI
   9395..9425    -  promoter       lac promoter: promoter for the E. coli lac operon
   9440..9461    -  protein_bind   CAP binding site: CAP binding activates transcription in the presence of cAMP. E. coli catabolite activator protein
   9474..9566    -  CDS            lacI (fragment): lac repressor; lacI; The lac repressor binds to the lac operator to inhibit transcription in E. coli. This inhibition can be relieved by adding lactose or isopropyl-β-D-thiogalactopyranoside (IPTG).
   9749..10337   -  rep_origin     ori: high-copy-number ColE1/pMB1/pBR322/pUC origin of replication
>Addgene plasmid #236176 | EW374 (PB) (ZNF35/ZNF35tar-6bp spacers)x4-H2B-BFP insul CMV-TO-GFP-deimlink-NZF | addgene full sequence | sequence record 468380 | Addgene NGS Result
AAGATCCTTTGATCTTTTCTACGGGGTCTGACGCTCAGTGGAACGAAAACTCACGTTAAGGGATTTTGGT
CATGAGATTATCAAAAAGGATCTTCACCTAGATCCTTTTAAATTAAAAATGAAGTTTTAAATCAATCTAA
AGTATATATGAGTAAACTTGGTCTGACAGTTACCAATGCTTAATCAGTGAGGCACCTATCTCAGCGATCT
GTCTATTTCGTTCATCCATAGTTGCCTGACTCCCCGTCGTGTAGATAACTACGATACGGGAGGGCTTACC
ATCTGGCCCCAGTGCTGCAATGATACCGCGAGACCCACGCTCACCGGCTCCAGATTTATCAGCAATAAAC
CAGCCAGCCGGAAGGGCCGAGCGCAGAAGTGGTCCTGCAACTTTATCCGCCTCCATCCAGTCTATTAATT
GTTGCCGGGAAGCTAGAGTAAGTAGTTCGCCAGTTAATAGTTTGCGCAACGTTGTTGCCATTGCTACAGG
CATCGTGGTGTCACGCTCGTCGTTTGGTATGGCTTCATTCAGCTCCGGTTCCCAACGATCAAGGCGAGTT
ACATGATCCCCCATGTTGTGCAAAAAAGCGGTTAGCTCCTTCGGTCCTCCGATCGTTGTCAGAAGTAAGT
TGGCCGCAGTGTTATCACTCATGGTTATGGCAGCACTGCATAATTCTCTTACTGTCATGCCATCCGTAAG
ATGCTTTTCTGTGACTGGTGAGTACTCAACCAAGTCATTCTGAGAATAGTGTATGCGGCGACCGAGTTGC
TCTTGCCCGGCGTCAATACGGGATAATACCGCGCCACATAGCAGAACTTTAAAAGTGCTCATCATTGGAA
AACGTTCTTCGGGGCGAAAACTCTCAAGGATCTTACCGCTGTTGAGATCCAGTTCGATGTAACCCACTCG
TGCACCCAACTGATCTTCAGCATCTTTTACTTTCACCAGCGTTTCTGGGTGAGCAAAAACAGGAAGGCAA
AATGCCGCAAAAAAGGGAATAAGGGCGACACGGAAATGTTGAATACTCATACTCTTCCTTTTTCAATATT
ATTGAAGCATTTATCAGGGTTATTGTCTCATGAGCGGATACATATTTGAATGTATTTAGAAAAATAAACA
AATAGGGGTTCCGCGCACATTTCCCCGAAAAGTGCCACCTAAATTGTAAGCGTTAATATTTTGTTAAAAT
TCGCGTTAAATTTTTGTTAAATCAGCTCATTTTTTAACCAATAGGCCGAAATCGGCAAAATCCCTTATAA
ATCAAAAGAATAGACCGAGATAGGGT
[37 nt withheld, positions 1287-1323]
AAAGAACGTGGACTCCAACGTCAAAGG
[49 nt withheld, positions 1351-1399]
T
[91 nt withheld, positions 1401-1491]
G
[124 nt withheld, positions 1493-1616]
CCCATTCGCCATTCAGGCTGCGCAACTGTTGGGAAGGGCGATCGGTGCGGGCCTCTTCGCTATTACGCCA
GCTGGCGAAAGGGGGATGTGCTGCAAGGCGATTAAGTTGGGTAACGCCAGGGTTTTCCCAGTCACGACGT
TGTAAAACGACGGCCAGTGAGCGCGCCTCGTTCATTCACGTTTTTGAACCCGTGGAGGACGGGCAGACTC
GCGGTGCAAATGTGTTTTACAGCGTGATGGAGCAGATGAAGATGCTCGACACGCTGCAGAACACGCAGCT
AGATTAACCCTAGAAAGATAATCATATTGTGACGTACGTTAAAGATAATCATGTGTAAAATTGACGCATG
TGTTTTATCGGTCTGTATATCGAGGTTTATTTATTAATTTGAATAGATATTAAGTTTTATTATATTTACA
CTTACATACTAATAATAAATTCAACAAACAATTTATTTATGTTTATTTATTTATTAAAAAAAACAAAAAC
TCAAAATTTCTTCTATAAAGTAACAAAACTTTTATGAGGGACAGCCCCCCCCCAAAGCCCCCAGGGATGT
AATTACGTCCCTCCCCCGCTAGGGGGCAGCAGCGAGCCGCCCGGGGCTCCGCTCCGGTCCGGCGCTCCCC
CCGCATCCCAGAGCCGGCAGCGTGCGGGGACAGCCCGGGCACGGGGAAGGTGGCACGGGATCGCTTTCCT
CTGAACGCTTCTCGCTGCTCTTTGAGCCTGCAGACACCTGGGGGGATACGGGGAAAAGGCCTCCACGGCC
ACAATTGACGATTGAGTAACACTGTATCTAGTCTACCTACAGGGCTCATATATAAAGAGATATATAAAGA
GCTCTTCATATATAAAGAGATATATAAAGAGGAGGTCATATATAAAGAGATATATAAAGAGCAGAACATA
TATAAAGAGATATATAAAGAGTATCAGTCTAGAGGGTATATAATGGATCCCATCGCGTCTCAGCCTCACT
TTGAGCTCCTCCACACGAATTCCCCGATACCGTCGATTCAAGGAGCTTGCTTGTTCTTTTTGCAGAAGCT
CAGAATAAACGCTCAACTTTGGCAGATCTACCAAGCTTGGTACCGAGCTCGGATCCAACTCGAGGCCACC
ATGCCAGAGCCAGCGAAGTCTGCTCCCGCCCCGAAAAAGGGCTCCAAGAAGGCGGTGACTAAGGCGCAGA
AGAAAGGCGGCAAGAAGCGCAAGCGCAGCCGCAAGGAGAGCTATTCCATCTATGTGTACAAGGTTCTGAA
GCAGGTCCACCCTGACACCGGCATTTCGTCCAAGGCCATGGGCATCATGAATTCGTTTGTGAACGACATT
TTCGAGCGCATCGCAGGTGAGGCTTCCCGCCTGGCGCATTACAACAAGCGCTCGACCATCACCTCCAGGG
AGATCCAGACGGCCGTGCGCCTGCTGCTGCCTGGGGAGTTGGCCAAGCACGCCGTGTCCGAGGGTACTAA
GGCCATCACCAAGTACACCAGCGCTAAGGATCCCCGGGTACCGGTCGTGTCTAAGGGCGAAGAGCTGATT
AAGGAGAACATGCACATGAAGCTGTACATGGAGGGCACCGTGGACAACCATCACTTCAAGTGCACATCCG
AGGGCGAAGGCAAGCCCTACGAGGGCACCCAGACCATGAGAATCAAGGTGGTCGAGGGCGGCCCTCTCCC
CTTCGCCTTCGACATCCTGGCTACTAGCTTCCTCTACGGCAGCAAGACCTTCATCAACCACACCCAGGGC
ATCCCCGACTTCTTCAAGCAGTCCTTCCCTGAGGGCTTCACATGGGAGAGAGTCACCACATACGAGGACG
GGGGCGTGCTGACCGCTACCCAGGACACCAGCCTCCAGGACGGCTGCCTCATCTACAACGTCAAGATCAG
AGGGGTGAACTTCACATCCAACGGCCCTGTGATGCAGAAGAAAACACTCGGCTGGGAGGCCTTCACCGAA
ACGCTGTACCCCGCTGACGGCGGCCTGGAAGGCAGAAACGACATGGCCCTGAAGCTCGTGGGCGGGAGCC
ATCTGATCGCAAACGCCAAGACCACATATAGATCCAAGAAACCCGCTAAGAACCTCAAGATGCCTGGCGT
CTACTATGTGGACTACAGACTGGAAAGAATCAAGGAGGCCAACAACGAAACCTACGTCGAGCAGCACGAG
GTGGCAGTGGCCAGATACTGCGACCTCCCTAGCAAACTGGGGCACAAGCTTAATTAGCTAGCGAATTCGA
ATTTAAATCGGCCTCGACTGTGCCTTCTAGTTGCCAGCCATCTGTTGTTTGCCCCTCCCCCGTGCCTTCC
TTGACCCTGGAAGGTGCCACTCCCACTGTCCTTTCCTAATAAAATGAGGAAATTGCATCGCATTGTCTGA
GTAGGTGTCATTCTATTCTGGGGGGTGGGGTGGGGCAGGACAGCAAGGGGGAGGATTGGGAAGACAATAG
CAGGCATGCTGGGGACGCGGCCGCAATTTAACGCGAATTAATTCTGTGGAATGTGTGTCAGTTAGGGTGT
GGAAAGTCCCCAGGCTCCCCAGCAGGCAGAAGTATGCAAAGCATGCATCTCAATTAGTCAGCAACCAGGT
GTGGAAAGTCCCCAGGCTCCCCAGCAGGCAGAAGTATGCAAAGCATGCATCTCAATTAGTCAGCAACCAT
AGTCCCGCCCCTAACTCCGCCCATCCCGCCCCTAACTCCGCCCAGTTCCGCCCATTCTCCGCCCCATGGC
TGACTAATTTTTTTTATTTATGCAGAGGCCGAGGCCGCCTCTGCCTCTGAGCTATTCCAGAAGTAGTGAG
GAGGCTTTTTTGGAGGCCTAGGCTTTTGCAAAAAGCTCCCGGGAGCTTGTATATCCATTTTCGGATCTGA
TCAGCACGTGATGAAAAAGCCTGAACTCACCGCGACGTCTGTCGAGAAGTTTCTGATCGAAAAGTTCGAC
AGCGTCTCCGACCTGATGCAGCTCTCGGAGGGCGAAGAATCTCGTGCTTTCAGCTTCGATGTAGGAGGGC
GTGGATATGTCCTGCGGGTAAATAGCTGCGCCGATGGTTTCTACAAAGATCGTTATGTTTATCGGCACTT
TGCATCGGCCGCGCTCCCGATTCCGGAAGTGCTTGACATTGGGGAATTCAGCGAGAGCCTGACCTATTGC
ATCTCCCGCCGTGCACAGGGTGTCACGTTGCAAGACCTGCCTGAAACCGAACTGCCCGCTGTTCTGCAGC
CGGTCGCGGAGGCCATGGATGCGATCGCTGCGGCCGATCTTAGCCAGACGAGCGGGTTCGGCCCATTCGG
ACCGCAAGGAATCGGTCAATACACTACATGGCGTGATTTCATATGCGCGATTGCTGATCCCCATGTGTAT
CACTGGCAAACTGTGATGGACGACACCGTCAGTGCGTCCGTCGCGCAGGCTCTCGATGAGCTGATGCTTT
GGGCCGAGGACTGCCCCGAAGTCCGGCACCTCGTGCACGCGGATTTCGGCTCCAACAATGTCCTGACGGA
CAATGGCCGCATAACAGCGGTCATTGACTGGAGCGAGGCGATGTTCGGGGATTCCCAATACGAGGTCGCC
AACATCTTCTTCTGGAGGCCGTGGTTGGCTTGTATGGAGCAGCAGACGCGCTACTTCGAGCGGAGGCATC
CGGAGCTTGCAGGATCGCCGCGGCTCCGGGCGTATATGCTCCGCATTGGTCTTGACCAACTCTATCAGAG
CTTGGTTGACGGCAATTTCGATGATGCAGCTTGGGCGCAGGGTCGATGCGACGCAATCGTCCGATCCGGA
GCCGGGACTGTCGGGCGTACACAAATCGCCCGCAGAAGCGCGGCCGTCTGGACCGATGGCTGTGTAGAAG
TACTCGCCGATAGTGGAAACCGACGCCCCAGCACTCGTCCGAGGGCAAAGGAATAGGTCGACAATCAACC
TCTGGATTACAAAATTTGTGAAAGATTGACTGGTATTCTTAACTATGTTGCTCCTTTTACGCTATGTGGA
TACGCTGCTTTAATGCCTTTGTATCATGCGTTAACTAAACTTGTTTATTGCAGCTTATAATGGTTACAAA
TAAAGCAATAGCATCACAAATTTCACAAATAAAGCATTTTTTTCACTGCATTCTAGTTGTGGTTTGTCCA
AACTCATCAATGTATCTTATCATGTCTGGAATTGACTCAAATGATGTCAATTAGTCTATCAGAAGCTCAT
CTGGTCTCCCTTCCGGGGGACAAGACATCCCTGTTTAATATTTAAACAGCAGTGTTCCCAAACTGGGTTC
TTATATCCCTTGCTCTGGTCAACCAGGTTGCAGGGTTTCCTGTCCTCACAGGAACGAAGTCCCTAAAGAA
ACAGTGGCAGCCAGGTTTAGCCCCGGAATTGACTGGATTCCTTTTTTAGGGCCCATTGGTATGGCTTTTT
CCCCGTATCCCCCCAGGTGTCTGCAGGCTCAAAGAGCAGCGAGAAGCGTTCAGAGGAAAGCGATCCCGTG
CCACCTTCCCCGTGCCCGGGCTGTCCCCGCACGCTGCCGGCTCGGGGATGCGGGGGGAGCGCCGGACCGG
AGCGGAGCCCCGGGCGGCTCGCTGCTGCCCCCTAGCGGGGGAGGGACGTAATTACATCCCTGGGGGCTTT
GGGGGGGGGCTGTCCCTGATGTTGACATTGATTATTGACTAGTTATTAATAGTAATCAATTACGGGGTCA
TTAGTTCATAGCCCATATATGGAGTTCCGCGTTACATAACTTACGGTAAATGGCCCGCCTGGCTGACCGC
CCAACGACCCCCGCCCATTGACGTCAATAATGACGTATGTTCCCATAGTAACGCCAATAGGGACTTTCCA
TTGACGTCAATGGGTGGAGTATTTACGGTAAACTGCCCACTTGGCAGTACATCAAGTGTATCATATGCCA
AGTACGCCCCCTATTGACGTCAATGACGGTAAATGGCCCGCCTGGCATTATGCCCAGTACATGACCTTAT
GGGACTTTCCTACTTGGCAGTACATCTACGTATTAGTCATCGCTATTACCATGGTGATGCGGTTTTGGCA
GTACATCAATGGGCGTGGATAGCGGTTTGACTCACGGGGATTTCCAAGTCTCCACCCCATTGACGTCAAT
GGGAGTTTGTTTTGGCACCAAAATCAACGGGACTTTCCAAAATGTCGTAACAACTCCGCCCCATTGACGC
AAATGGGCGGTAGGCGTGTACGGTGGGAGGTCTATATAAGCAGAGCTCTCCCTATCAGTGATAGAGATCT
CCCTATCAGTGATAGAGATCGTCGACGAGCTCGTTTAGTGAACCGTCAGATCGCCTGGAGACGCCATCCA
CGCTGTTTTGACCTCCATAGAAGACACCGGGACCGATCCAGCCTCCGGACTCTAGCGTTTAAACTTAAGC
TTCGCCACCATGGGATCCGTCTCAAAGGGCGAGGAACTTTTTACGGGCGTTGTTCCGATCCTCGTCGAAT
TGGACGGGGACGTTAATGGGCATAAATTCTCAGTTAGTGGTGAGGGTGAGGGGGACGCGACATATGGGAA
ACTTACGCTGAAGTTCATATGTACCACCGGAAAATTGCCAGTGCCGTGGCCTACTCTCGTCACCACCCTG
ACATATGGTGTTCAGTGTTTTAGCCGGTATCCAGACCATATGAAACAGCACGATTTTTTTAAATCCGCTA
TGCCTGAAGGTTACGTACAGGAGCGAACGATATTTTTTAAAGACGACGGAAACTACAAAACTAGAGCCGA
GGTAAAATTCGAGGGTGACACTCTCGTGAACCGGATCGAACTGAAGGGCATAGATTTTAAGGAGGATGGC
AATATACTGGGCCACAAGCTCGAATACAACTATAATTCTCATAATGTCTATATCATGGCGGACAAACAGA
AAAACGGCATCAAGGTAAACTTTAAAATCCGACACAATATTGAGGACGGCTCTGTCCAGCTTGCGGACCA
TTACCAACAGAACACGCCGATAGGGGATGGTCCAGTACTTCTCCCTGATAATCACTATTTGTCTACTCAG
TCAGCTCTTAGCAAGGACCCAAACGAAAAACGGGATCACATGGTCCTTCTTGAGTTCGTCACTGCGGCTG
GGATAACACTCGGGATGGACGAACTGTATAAGGCTGCTGCATGGGAGCTAGGAATGTCTGGCGGATCTGA
GGGCCAGAGCGACGAGAGAGCCCTGCTGGACCAGCTGCACACCCTGCTGAGCAACACCGACGCCACCGGC
CTGGAGGAGATCGACAGAGCCCTGGGCATCCCCGAGCTGGTGAACCAGGGCCAGGCCCTGGAGCCCAAGC
AGGACGGAGGCTGGGGATCTATGGCCGAGGAATTCGTGACCCTGAAGGACGTGGGCATGGACTTCACCCT
GGGCGACTGGGAGCAGCTGGGCCTGGAGCAGGGCGACACCTTCTGGGACACCGCCCTGGACAACTGCCAG
GACCTGTTCCTGCTGGACCCCCCCGGCGGAGGAGACGGCCTTGGTTTGGGACACGAGAAGTTCCCCAGCG
ACCTGGACCTGGACATGTTCAACGGCAGCCTGGAGTGCGACATGGAGAGCATCATCAGAAGCGAGCTGAT
GGACGCCGACGGCCTGGACTTCAACTTCGACAGCTAGGCCGCTCGAGGAGGGCCCGAACAAAAACTCATC
TCAGAAGAGGATCTGAATAGCGCCGTCGACCATCATCATAATCATCATTGAGTTTAAACCCGCTGATCAG
CCTCGACTGTGCCTTCTAGTTGCCAGCCATCTGTTGTTTGCCCCTCCCCCGTGCCTTCCTTGACCCTGGA
AGGTGCCACTCCCACTGTCCTTTCCTAATAAAATGAGGAAATTGCATCGCATTGTCTGAGTAGGTGTCAT
TCTATTCTGGGGGGTGGGGTGGGGCAGGACAGCAAGGGGGAGGATTGGGAAGACAATAGCAGGCATGCTG
GGGAATCTATAACAAGAAAATATATATATAATAAGTTATCACGTAAGTAGAACATGAAATAACAATATAA
TTATCGTATGAGTTAAATCTTAAAAGTCACGTAAAAGATAATCATGCGTCATTTTGACTCACGCGGTCGT
TATAGTTCAAAATCAGTGACACTTACCGCATTGACAAGCACGCCTCACGGGAGCTCCAAGCGGCGACTGA
GATGTCCTAAATGCACAGCGACGGATTCGCGCTATTTAGAAAGAGAGAGCAATATTTCAAGAATGCATGC
GTCAATTTTACGCAGACTATCTTTCTAGGGTTAATCTAGCTGCATCAGGATCATATCGTCGGGTCTTTTT
TCCGGCTCAGTCATCGCCCAAGCTGGCGCTATCTGGGCATCGGGGAGGAAGAAGCCCGTGCCTTTTCCCG
CGAGGTTGAAGCGGCATGGAAAGAGTTTGCCGAGGATGACTGCTGCTGCATTGACGTTGAGCGAAAACGC
ACGTTTACCATGATGATTCGGGAAGGTGTGGCCATGCACGCCTTTAACGGTGAACTGTTCGTTCAGGCCA
CCTGGGATACCAGTTCGTCGCGGCTTTTCCGGACACAGTTCCGGATGGTCAGCCCGAAGCGCATCAGCAA
CCCGAACAATACCGGCGACAGCCGGAACTGCCGTGCCGGTGTGCAGATTAATGACAGCGGTGCGGCGCTG
GGATATTACGTCAGCGAGGACGGGTATCCTGGCTGGATGCCGCAGAAATGGACATGGATACCCCGTGAGT
TACCCGGCGGGCGCGCTTGGCGTAATCATGGTCATAGCTGTTTCCTGTGTGAAATTGTTATCCGCTCACA
ATTCCACACAACATACGAGCCGGAAGCATAAAGTGTAAAGCCTGGGGTGCCTAATGAGTGAGCTAACTCA
CATTAATTGCGTTGCGCTCACTGCCCGCTTTCCAGTCGGGAAACCTGTCGTGCCAGCTGCATTAATGAAT
CGGCCAACGCGCGGGGAGAGGCGGTTTGCGTATTGGGCGCTCTTCCGCTTCCTCGCTCACTGACTCGCTG
CGCTCGGTCGTTCGGCTGCGGCGAGCGGTATCAGCTCACTCAAAGGCGGTAATACGGTTATCCACAGAAT
CAGGGGATAACGCAGGAAAGAACATGTGAGCAAAAGGCCAGCAAAAGGCCAGGAACCGTAAAAAGGCCGC
GTTGCTGGCGTTTTTCCATAGGCTCCGCCCCCCTGACGAGCATCACAAAAATCGACGCTCAAGTCAGAGG
TGGCGAAACCCGACAGGACTATAAAGATACCAGGCGTTTCCCCCTGGAAGCTCCCTCGTGCGCTCTCCTG
TTCCGACCCTGCCGCTTACCGGATACCTGTCCGCCTTTCTCCCTTCGGGAAGCGTGGCGCTTTCTCATAG
CTCACGCTGTAGGTATCTCAGTTCGGTGTAGGTCGTTCGCTCCAAGCTGGGCTGTGTGCACGAACCCCCC
GTTCAGCCCGACCGCTGCGCCTTATCCGGTAACTATCGTCTTGAGTCCAACCCGGTAAGACACGACTTAT
CGCCACTGGCAGCAGCCACTGGTAACAGGATTAGCAGAGCGAGGTATGTAGGCGGTGCTACAGAGTTCTT
GAAGTGGTGGCCTAACTACGGCTACACTAGAAGAACAGTATTTGGTATCTGCGCTCTGCTGAAGCCAGTT
ACCTTCGGAAAAAGAGTTGGTAGCTCTTGATCCGGCAAACAAACCACCGCTGGTAGCGGTGGTTTTTTTG
TTTGCAAGCAGCAGATTACGCGCAGAAAAAAAGGATCTCAAG
